>Addgene plasmid #20133 | pWZL Neo Myr Flag AAK1 | addgene partial sequence | sequence record 26188 | 20133 with pWZL-Fwd
CTCCTTCTCTAGGCGCCGGCCGGATCCAGAATTCGCCACCATGGGGTCTTCAAAATCTAAACCAAAGGAC
CCCAGCCAGCGCCGGCGCAGGATCCGAGGTTACCTTGACTACAAAGACGATGACGACAAGCAATTGACAA
GTTTGTACAAAAAAGTTGGCATGAAGAAGTTTTTCGACTCCCGGCGAGAGCAGGGCGGCTCTGGCCTGGG
CTCCGGCTCCAGCGGAGGAGGGGGCAGCACCTCGGGCCTGGGCAGTGGCTACATCGGAAGAGTCTTCGGC
ATCGGGCGACAGCAGGTCACAGTGGACGAGGTGTTGGCGGAAGGTGGATTTGCTATTGTATTTCTGGTGA
GGACAAGCAATGGGATGAAATGTGCCTTGAAACGCATGTTTGTCAACAATGAGCATGATCTCCAGGTGTG
CAAGAGAGAAATCCAGATAATGAGGGATCTTTCAGGGCACAAGAATATTGTGGGTTACATTGATTCTAGT
ATCAACAACGTGAGTAGCGGTGATGTATGGGAAGTGCTCATTCTGATGGACTTTTGTAGAGGTGGCCAGG
TGGTAAACCTGATGAACCAGCGCCTGCAAACAGGCTTTACAGAGAATGAAGTGCTCCAGATATTTTGTGA
TACCTGTGAAGCTGTTGCCCGCCTGCATCAGTGCAAAACTCCTATTATCCACCGGGACCTGAAGGTTGAA
AACATCCTCTTGCATGACCG
