[The description below was written by a language model from this plasmid's Addgene catalogue record.]
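Description:
pWZL Neo Myr Flag AAK1 is a retroviral mammalian expression plasmid built on the Gateway-compatible destination vector pWZL-Neo-Myr-Flag-DEST. It is propagated in bacteria under ampicillin selection, and the record specifies a recombination-deficient strain (Stbl3) to guard against rearrangement, a common precaution for vectors carrying repeated retroviral sequences. In mammalian cells, a neomycin resistance marker allows transduced or transfected populations to be selected with G418. No feature table is provided, so the promoter driving the insert, the origin of replication and the arrangement of the viral elements are not stated; the copy number is listed as unknown.

The insert is the human AAK1 open reading frame (AP2 associated kinase 1). It was first cloned into a Gateway entry vector and then transferred into the destination backbone by an LR recombination reaction, which places the ORF in frame behind two N-terminal elements supplied by the backbone: a myristoylation signal and a Flag epitope. A myristoylation sequence directs lipid modification of the protein's N terminus and so targets it to membranes, a strategy often used to promote kinase activation, while the Flag tag permits detection or immunoprecipitation of the fusion protein with standard antibodies.

The plasmid is one member of a library of myristoylated, Flag-tagged kinase clones assembled for a genomic study that identified IKBKE as a breast cancer oncogene. It is suited to retroviral delivery and stable expression of membrane-targeted AAK1 in such functional screens. The depositors note that the identity of the gene has been verified, but the clone has not been fully sequenced for minor mutations.
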