Addgene plasmid #20133: pWZL Neo Myr Flag AAK1
Depositing lab: William Hahn & Jean Zhao. Depositing organization: Dana-Farber Cancer Institute. Publication: Integrative Genomic Approaches Identify IKBKE as a Breast Cancer Oncogene (Kinase Library Clones). Boehm JS, Zhao JJ, Yao J, Kim SY, Firestein R, Dunn IF, Sjostrom SK, Garraway LA, Weremowicz S, Richardson AL, Greulich H, Stewart CJ, Mulvey LA, Shen RR, Ambrogio L, Hirozane-Kishikawa T, Hill DE, Vidal M, Meyerson M, Grenier JK, Hinkle G, Root DE, Roberts TM, Lander ES, Polyak K, Hahn WC. Cell. 2007 Jun 15. 129(6):1065-1079. 10.1016/j.cell.2007.03.052 PubMed 17574021.
Backbone
  Vector backbone: pWZL-Neo-Myr-Flag-DEST
  Backbone manufacturer: William Hahn Lab (available at Addgene, #15300)
  Vector type: Mammalian Expression, Retroviral
  Selectable markers: Neomycin (select with G418)
Growth in bacteria
  Bacterial resistance: Ampicillin, 100 μg/mL
  Growth temperature: 37°C
  Growth strain: Stbl3
  Growth instructions: Stbl3 cells to prevent recombination.
  Copy number: Unknown
Gene/Insert
  Gene/Insert name: AAK1 (alt name: AP2 associated kinase 1)
  Species: H. sapiens (human)
  GenBank ID: NM_014911
  Entrez Gene: AAK1
  Tag / fusion protein: Myr (N terminal on backbone); Flag (N terminal on backbone)
  Cloning method: Gateway Cloning
  Sequencing primers: 5′ pWZL-Fwd (GAA CCT CCT CGT TCG ACC); 3′ pWZL-Rev (TTC CGG GCC CTC ACA TTG)
Terms and licenses: Academic/Nonprofit Terms; Industry Terms: Not Available to Industry
Depositor comments: ORFs were cloned into Gateway compatible pEntry vectors. An LR recombination reaction was performed to move the ORF to pWZL-Neo-Myr-Flag DEST such that the ORF would have 5' myristoylation and flag tags. This plasmid is part of a kinase library, and the gene has been verified, but has not been fully sequenced for minor mutations. Please see the following link for plasmids from this article that are not part of the kinase library http://www.addgene.org/pubmed/17574021
How to cite: pWZL Neo Myr Flag AAK1 was a gift from William Hahn & Jean Zhao (Addgene plasmid # 20133 ; http://n2t.net/addgene:20133 ; RRID:Addgene_20133)
